>Addgene plasmid #144018 | TFORF2354 | addgene full sequence | sequence record 400503 | Addgene NGS Result
TTAATGTAGTCTTATGCAATACTCTTGTAGTCTTGCAACATGGTAACGATGAGTTAGCAACATGCCTTAC
AAGGAGAGAAAAAGCACCGTGCATGCCGATTGGTGGAAGTAAGGTGGTACGATCGTGCCTTATTAGGAAG
GCAACAGACGGGTCTGACATGGATTGGACGAACCACTGAATTGCCGCATTGCAGAGATATTGTATTTAAG
TGCCTAGCTCGATACATAAACGGGTCTCTCTGGTTAGACCAGATCTGAGCCTGGGAGCTCTCTGGCTAAC
TAGGGAACCCACTGCTTAAGCCTCAATAAAGCTTGCCTTGAGTGCTTCAAGTAGTGTGTGCCCGTCTGTT
GTGTGACTCTGGTAACTAGAGATCCCTCAGACCCTTTTAGTCAGTGTGGAAAATCTCTAGCAGTGGCGCC
CGAACAGGGACTTGAAAGCGAAAGGGAAACCAGAGGAGCTCTCTCGACGCAGGACTCGGCTTGCTGAAGC
GCGCACGGCAAGAGGCGAGGGGCGGCGACTGGTGAGTACGCCAAAAATTTTGACTAGCGGAGGCTAGAAG
GAGAGAGATGGGTGCGAGAGCGTCAGTATTAAGCGGGGGAGAATTAGATCGCGATGGGAAAAAATTCGGT
TAAGGCCAGGGGGAAAGAAAAAATATAAATTAAAACATATAGTATGGGCAAGCAGGGAGCTAGAACGATT
CGCAGTTAATCCTGGCCTGTTAGAAACATCAGAAGGCTGTAGACAAATACTGGGACAGCTACAACCATCC
CTTCAGACAGGATCAGAAGAACTTAGATCATTATATAATACAGTAGCAACCCTCTATTGTGTGCATCAAA
GGATAGAGATAAAAGACACCAAGGAAGCTTTAGACAAGATAGAGGAAGAGCAAAACAAAAGTAAGACCAC
CGCACAGCAAGCGGCCGCTGATCTTCAGACCTGGAGGAGGAGATATGAGGGACAATTGGAGAAGTGAATT
ATATAAATATAAAGTAGTAAAAATTGAACCATTAGGAGTAGCACCCACCAAGGCAAAGAGAAGAGTGGTG
CAGAGAGAAAAAAGAGCAGTGGGAATAGGAGCTTTGTTCCTTGGGTTCTTGGGAGCAGCAGGAAGCACTA
TGGGCGCAGCGTCAATGACGCTGACGGTACAGGCCAGACAATTATTGTCTGGTATAGTGCAGCAGCAGAA
CAATTTGCTGAGGGCTATTGAGGCGCAACAGCATCTGTTGCAACTCACAGTCTGGGGCATCAAGCAGCTC
CAGGCAAGAATCCTGGCTGTGGAAAGATACCTAAAGGATCAACAGCTCCTGGGGATTTGGGGTTGCTCTG
GAAAACTCATTTGCACCACTGCTGTGCCTTGGAATGCTAGTTGGAGTAATAAATCTCTGGAACAGATTTG
GAATCACACGACCTGGATGGAGTGGGACAGAGAAATTAACAATTACACAAGCTTAATACACTCCTTAATT
GAAGAATCGCAAAACCAGCAAGAAAAGAATGAACAAGAATTATTGGAATTAGATAAATGGGCAAGTTTGT
GGAATTGGTTTAACATAACAAATTGGCTGTGGTATATAAAATTATTCATAATGATAGTAGGAGGCTTGGT
AGGTTTAAGAATAGTTTTTGCTGTACTTTCTATAGTGAATAGAGTTAGGCAGGGATATTCACCATTATCG
TTTCAGACCCACCTCCCAACCCCGAGGGGACCCATGCATTGCATCTCAATTAGTCAGCAACCAGGTGTGG
AAAGTCCCCAGGCTCCCCAGCAGGCAGAAGTATGCAAAGCATGCGTCTCAATTAGTCAGCAACCATAGTC
CCGCCCCTAACTCCGCCCATCCCGCCCCTAACTCCGCCCAGTTCCGCCCATTCTCCGCCCCATGGCTGAC
TAATTTTTTTTATTTATGCAGAGGCCGAGGCCGCCTCGGCCTCTGAGCTATTCCAGAAGTAGTGAGGAGG
CTTTTTTGGAGGCCTAGGCTTTTGCAAAAAGCTTTCTAGAGGTACCACCGGAGCTTACCATGACCGAGTA
CAAGCCCACGGTGCGCCTCGCCACCCGCGACGACGTCCCCAGGGCCGTACGCACCCTCGCCGCCGCGTTC
GCCGACTACCCCGCCACGCGCCACACCGTCGATCCGGACCGCCACATCGAGCGGGTCACCGAGCTGCAAG
AACTCTTCCTCACGCGCGTCGGGCTCGACATCGGCAAGGTGTGGGTCGCGGACGACGGCGCCGCCGTGGC
GGTCTGGACCACGCCGGAGAGCGTCGAAGCGGGGGCGGTGTTCGCCGAGATCGGCCCGCGCATGGCCGAG
TTGAGCGGTTCCCGGCTGGCCGCGCAGCAACAGATGGAAGGCCTCCTGGCGCCGCACCGGCCCAAGGAGC
CCGCGTGGTTCCTGGCCACCGTCGGCGTCTCGCCCGACCACCAGGGCAAGGGTCTGGGCAGCGCCGTCGT
GCTCCCCGGAGTGGAGGCGGCCGAGCGCGCCGGGGTGCCCGCCTTCCTGGAGACCTCCGCGCCCCGCAAC
CTCCCCTTCTACGAGCGGCTCGGCTTCACCGTCACCGCCGACGTCGAGGTGCCCGAAGGACCGCGCACCT
GGTGCATGACCCGCAAGCCCGGTGCCAGTTAACGAATTCTAGATCTTGAGACAAATGGCAGTATTCATCC
ACAATTTTAAAAGAAAAGGGGGGATTGGGGGGTACAGTGCAGGGGAAAGAATAGTAGACATAATAGCAAC
AGACATACAAACTAAAGAATTACAAAAACAAATTACAAAAATTCAAAATTTTCGGGTTTATTACAGGGAC
AGCAGAGATCCACTTTGGCGCCGGCTCGAGGCCTGCAGGTGCAAAGATGGATAAAGTTTTAAACAGAGAG
GAATCTTTGCAGCTAATGGACCTTCTAGGTCTTGAAAGGAGTGGGAATTGGCTCCGGTGCCCGTCAGTGG
GCAGAGCGCACATCGCCCACAGTCCCCGAGAAGTTGGGGGGAGGGGTCGGCAATTGAACCGGTGCCTAGA
GAAGGTGGCGCGGGGTAAACTGGGAAAGTGATGTCGTGTACTGGCTCCGCCTTTTTCCCGAGGGTGGGGG
AGAACCGTATATAAGTGCAGTAGTCGCCGTGAACGTTCTTTTTCGCAACGGGTTTGCCGCCAGAACACAG
GTAAGTGCCGTGTGTGGTTCCCGCGGGCCTGGCCTCTTTACGGGTTATGGCCCTTGCGTGCCTTGAATTA
CTTCCACCTGGCTGCAGTACGTGATTCTTGATCCCGAGCTTCGGGTTGGAAGTGGGTGGGAGAGTTCGAG
GCCTTGCGCTTAAGGAGCCCCTTCGCCTCGTGCTTGAGTTGAGGCCTGGCCTGGGCGCTGGGGCCGCCGC
GTGCGAATCTGGTGGCACCTTCGCGCCTGTCTCGCTGCTTTCGATAAGTCTCTAGCCATTTAAAATTTTT
GATGACCTGCTGCGACGCTTTTTTTCTGGCAAGATAGTCTTGTAAATGCGGGCCAAGATCTGCACACTGG
TATTTCGGTTTTTGGGGCCGCGGGCGGCGACGGGGCCCGTGCGTCCCAGCGCACATGTTCGGCGAGGCGG
GGCCTGCGAGCGCGGCCACCGAGAATCGGACGGGGGTAGTCTCAAGCTGGCCGGCCTGCTCTGGTGCCTG
GCCTCGCGCCGCCGTGTATCGCCCCGCCCTGGGCGGCAAGGCTGGCCCGGTCGGCACCAGTTGCGTGAGC
GGAAAGATGGCCGCTTCCCGGCCCTGCTGCAGGGAGCTCAAAATGGAGGACGCGGCGCTCGGGAGAGCGG
GCGGGTGAGTCACCCACACAAAGGAAAAGGGCCTTTCCGTCCTCAGCCGTCGCTTCATGTGACTCCACGG
AGTACCGGGCGCCGTCCAGGCACCTCGATTAGTTCTCGAGCTTTTGGAGTACGTCGTCTTTAGGTTGGGG
GGAGGGGTTTTATGCGATGGAGTTTCCCCACACTGAGTGGGTGGAGACTGAAGTTAGGCCAGCTTGGCAC
TTGATGTAATTCTCCTTGGAATTTGCCCTTTTTGAGTTTGGATCTTGGTTCATTCTCAAGCCTCAGACAG
TGGTTCAAAGTTTTTTTCTTCCATTTCAGGTGTCGTGAGGCTAGCACCGCCACCATGAATAAATCCCTGG
GGCCAGTGTCATTCAAGGACGTGGCTGTGGACTTCACCCAGGAGGAATGGCAGCAGCTGGATCCTGAGCA
GAAGATAACTTACAGGGATGTGATGCTGGAGAACTACAGCAATCTAGTTTCTGTGGGGTATCACATTATC
AAACCGGATGTTATCAGCAAGTTGGAGCAAGGAGAAGAGCCATGGATAGTAGAAGGAGAATTCCTACTTC
AGAGCTATCCAGATGAAGTCTGGCAAACTGATGACCTAATAGAGAGAATCCAGGAAGAGGAAAATAAACC
TTCAAGGCAAACTGTGTTCATTGAGACCCTGATTGAAGAGAGAGAATATATTAGTAGTGATGGAAGCTAT
GCAAGAATGAAAGCTGATGAATGTAGTGGATGTGGGAAATCACTCCTCCATATTAAGCTTGAGAAAACTC
ATCCAGGAGATCAAGCTTATGAATTTAATCAAAATGGGGAACCTTATACTCTAAATGAAGAAAGTCTTTA
TCAGAAAATTCGTATTTTGGAGAAACCTTTTGAATATATTGAATGCCAGAAAGCCTTCCAAAAGGACACT
GTTTTTGTTAATCACATGGAAGAAAAGCCCTATAAGTGGAATGGATCTGAAATAGCCTTTCTCCAGATGT
CGGACCTCACTGTACATCAGACATCTCATATGGAAATGAAGCCCTATGAATGCAGTGAATGTGGGAAATC
CTTCTGTAAAAAGTCAAAATTTATTATACATCAGAGGACTCACACAGGAGAGAAACCTTACGAATGTAAT
CAGTGTGGGAAATCCTTCTGCCAGAAGGGAACCCTTACTGTGCATCAGAGAACACACACAGGGGAGAAGC
CCTATGAATGTAATGAATGTGGGAAGAACTTTTACCAGAAGTTACACCTCATTCAGCATCAGAGAACTCA
CTCAGGAGAGAAGCCCTATGAATGTAGTTATTGTGGAAAATCCTTTTGCCAGAAGACACACCTCACACAA
CATCAGAGAACACATTCAGGAGAGAGACCTTATGTTTGTCATGACTGTGGGAAAACCTTCTCGCAGAAGT
CAGCACTTAATGACCATCAGAAAATTCACACAGGTGTGAAACTCTACAAGTGTAGTGAATGTGGGAAATG
CTTCTGCCGCAAGTCTACTCTCACGACCCACCTGAGGACCCACACAGGAGAGAAACCGTATGAATGTAAT
GAGTGTGGAAAATTCTTCTCTCGGTTGTCATATCTCACTGTACATTATAGAACTCATTCAGGAGAGAAAC
CCTATGAATGTAATGAATGTGGAAAAACCTTCTACCTGAATTCAGCCCTCATGAGACATCAGAGAGTGCA
CACAGGAGAGAAACCTTACGAATGTAATGAATGTGGAAAGTTATTCTCCCAGTTGTCATACCTCACTATC
CATCATAGAACTCATTCAGGAGTAAAACCCTATGAATGTAGTGAATGTGGGAAAACCTTCTACCAGAACT
CAGCCCTTTGTAGACATCGGAGAATACACAAAGGAGAGAAGCCCTATGAATGCTATATATGTGGAAAATT
CTTCTCTCAGATGTCATACCTCACTATACATCATAGAATTCATTCAGGAGAGAAGCCCTATGAATGTAGT
GAATGTGGGAAAACCTTCTGCCAGAATTCAGCCCTTAATCGACATCAGAGAACACACACAGGAGAGAAAG
CCTACGAATGTTATGAATGTGGGAAGTGCTTCTCTCAGATGTCCTATCTCACTATACATCATCGAATTCA
TTCAGGAGAGAAACCCTTTGAATGTAATGAGTGTGGAAAAGCCTTCTCTCGGATGTCATACCTCACTGTA
CATTATAGAACTCATTCAGGAGAGAAACCCTATGAGTGTACTGAATGTGGAAAAAAATTCTACCACAAAT
CAGCATTCAACAGCCATCAGAGAATTCATAGGAGAGGCAATATGAATGTAATAGATGTGGGAAGGCTTCT
CTAGTAATGAACTAGTCCGTAACTTGAAAGTATTTCGATTTCTTGGCTTTATATATCTTGTGGAAAGGAC
GACTACCACATTATGCTGCGGAGATGACGCGTTAAGTCGACAATCAACCTCTGGATTACAAAATTTGTGA
AAGATTGACTGGTATTCTTAACTATGTTGCTCCTTTTACGCTATGTGGATACGCTGCTTTAATGCCTTTG
TATCATGCTATTGCTTCCCGTATGGCTTTCATTTTCTCCTCCTTGTATAAATCCTGGTTGCTGTCTCTTT
ATGAGGAGTTGTGGCCCGTTGTCAGGCAACGTGGCGTGGTGTGCACTGTGTTTGCTGACGCAACCCCCAC
TGGTTGGGGCATTGCCACCACCTGTCAGCTCCTTTCCGGGACTTTCGCTTTCCCCCTCCCTATTGCCACG
GCGGAACTCATCGCCGCCTGCCTTGCCCGCTGCTGGACAGGGGCTCGGCTGTTGGGCACTGACAATTCCG
TGGTGTTGTCGGGGAAATCATCGTCCTTTCCTTGGCTGCTCGCCTGTGTTGCCACCTGGATTCTGCGCGG
GACGTCCTTCTGCTACGTCCCTTCGGCCCTCAATCCAGCGGACCTTCCTTCCCGCGGCCTGCTGCCGGCT
CTGCGGCCTCTTCCGCGTCTTCGCCTTCGCCCTCAGACGAGTCGGATCTCCCTTTGGGCCGCCTCCCCGC
GTCGACTTTAAGACCAATGACTTACAAGGCAGCTGTAGATCTTAGCCACTTTTTAAAAGAAAAGGGGGGA
CTGGAAGGGCTAATTCACTCCCAACGAAGACAAGATCTGCTTTTTGCTTGTACTGGGTCTCTCTGGTTAG
ACCAGATCTGAGCCTGGGAGCTCTCTGGCTAACTAGGGAACCCACTGCTTAAGCCTCAATAAAGCTTGCC
TTGAGTGCTTCAAGTAGTGTGTGCCCGTCTGTTGTGTGACTCTGGTAACTAGAGATCCCTCAGACCCTTT
TAGTCAGTGTGGAAAATCTCTAGCAGTACGTATAGTAGTTCATGTCATCTTATTATTCAGTATTTATAAC
TTGCAAAGAAATGAATATCAGAGAGTGAGAGGAACTTGTTTATTGCAGCTTATAATGGTTACAAATAAAG
CAATAGCATCACAAATTTCACAAATAAAGCATTTTTTTCACTGCATTCTAGTTGTGGTTTGTCCAAACTC
ATCAATGTATCTTATCATGTCTGGCTCTAGCTATCCCGCCCCTAACTCCGCCCATCCCGCCCCTAACTCC
GCCCAGTTCCGCCCATTCTCCGCCCCATGGCTGACTAATTTTTTTTATTTATGCAGAGGCCGAGGCCGCC
TCGGCCTCTGAGCTATTCCAGAAGTAGTGAGGAGGCTTTTTTGGAGGCCTAGGGACGTACCCAATTCGCC
CTATAGTGAGTCGTATTACGCGCGCTCACTGGCCGTCGTTTTACAACGTCGTGACTGGGAAAACCCTGGC
GTTACCCAACTTAATCGCCTTGCAGCACATCCCCCTTTCGCCAGCTGGCGTAATAGCGAAGAGGCCCGCA
CCGATCGCCCTTCCCAACAGTTGCGCAGCCTGAATGGCGAATGGG
[124 nt withheld, positions 7676-7799]
C
[91 nt withheld, positions 7801-7891]
A
[49 nt withheld, positions 7893-7941]
CCTTTGACGTTGGAGTCCACGTTCTTT
[37 nt withheld, positions 7969-8005]
ACCCTATCTCGGTCTATTCTTTTGATTTATAAGGGATTTTGCCGATTTCGGCCTATTGGTTAAAAAATGA
GCTGATTTAACAAAAATTTAACGCGAATTTTAACAAAATATTAACGCTTACAATTTAGGTGGCACTTTTC
GGGGAAATGTGCGCGGAACCCCTATTTGTTTATTTTTCTAAATACATTCAAATATGTATCCGCTCATGAG
ACAATAACCCTGATAAATGCTTCAATAATATTGAAAAAGGAAGAGTATGAGTATTCAACATTTCCGTGTC
GCCCTTATTCCCTTTTTTGCGGCATTTTGCCTTCCTGTTTTTGCTCACCCAGAAACGCTGGTGAAAGTAA
AAGATGCTGAAGATCAGTTGGGTGCACGAGTGGGTTACATCGAACTGGATCTCAACAGCGGTAAGATCCT
TGAGAGTTTTCGCCCCGAAGAACGTTTTCCAATGATGAGCACTTTTAAAGTTCTGCTATGTGGCGCGGTA
TTATCCCGTATTGACGCCGGGCAAGAGCAACTCGGTCGCCGCATACACTATTCTCAGAATGACTTGGTTG
AGTACTCACCAGTCACAGAAAAGCATCTTACGGATGGCATGACAGTAAGAGAATTATGCAGTGCTGCCAT
AACCATGAGTGATAACACTGCGGCCAACTTACTTCTGACAACGATCGGAGGACCGAAGGAGCTAACCGCT
TTTTTGCACAACATGGGGGATCATGTAACTCGCCTTGATCGTTGGGAACCGGAGCTGAATGAAGCCATAC
CAAACGACGAGCGTGACACCACGATGCCTGTAGCAATGGCAACAACGTTGCGCAAACTATTAACTGGCGA
ACTACTTACTCTAGCTTCCCGGCAACAATTAATAGACTGGATGGAGGCGGATAAAGTTGCAGGACCACTT
CTGCGCTCGGCCCTTCCGGCTGGCTGGTTTATTGCTGATAAATCTGGAGCCGGTGAGCGTGGGTCTCGCG
GTATCATTGCAGCACTGGGGCCAGATGGTAAGCCCTCCCGTATCGTAGTTATCTACACGACGGGGAGTCA
GGCAACTATGGATGAACGAAATAGACAGATCGCTGAGATAGGTGCCTCACTGATTAAGCATTGGTAACTG
TCAGACCAAGTTTACTCATATATACTTTAGATTGATTTAAAACTTCATTTTTAATTTAAAAGGATCTAGG
TGAAGATCCTTTTTGATAATCTCATGACCAAAATCCCTTAACGTGAGTTTTCGTTCCACTGAGCGTCAGA
CCCCGTAGAAAAGATCAAAGGATCTTCTTGAGATCCTTTTTTTCTGCGCGTAATCTGCTGCTTGCAAACA
AAAAAACCACCGCTACCAGCGGTGGTTTGTTTGCCGGATCAAGAGCTACCAACTCTTTTTCCGAAGGTAA
CTGGCTTCAGCAGAGCGCAGATACCAAATACTGTTCTTCTAGTGTAGCCGTAGTTAGGCCACCACTTCAA
GAACTCTGTAGCACCGCCTACATACCTCGCTCTGCTAATCCTGTTACCAGTGGCTGCTGCCAGTGGCGAT
AAGTCGTGTCTTACCGGGTTGGACTCAAGACGATAGTTACCGGATAAGGCGCAGCGGTCGGGCTGAACGG
GGGGTTCGTGCACACAGCCCAGCTTGGAGCGAACGACCTACACCGAACTGAGATACCTACAGCGTGAGCT
ATGAGAAAGCGCCACGCTTCCCGAAGGGAGAAAGGCGGACAGGTATCCGGTAAGCGGCAGGGTCGGAACA
GGAGAGCGCACGAGGGAGCTTCCAGGGGGAAACGCCTGGTATCTTTATAGTCCTGTCGGGTTTCGCCACC
TCTGACTTGAGCGTCGATTTTTGTGATGCTCGTCAGGGGGGCGGAGCCTATGGAAAAACGCCAGCAACGC
GGCCTTTTTACGGTTCCTGGCCTTTTGCTGGCCTTTTGCTCACATGTTCTTTCCTGCGTTATCCCCTGAT
TCTGTGGATAACCGTATTACCGCCTTTGAGTGAGCTGATACCGCTCGCCGCAGCCGAACGACCGAGCGCA
GCGAGTCAGTGAGCGAGGAAGCGGAAGAGCGCCCAATACGCAAACCGCCTCTCCCCGCGCGTTGGCCGAT
TCATTAATGCAGCTGGCACGACAGGTTTCCCGACTGGAAAGCGGGCAGTGAGCGCAACGCAATTAATGTG
AGTTAGCTCACTCATTAGGCACCCCAGGCTTTACACTTTATGCTTCCGGCTCGTATGTTGTGTGGAATTG
TGAGCGGATAACAATTTCACACAGGAAACAGCTATGACCATGATTACGCCAAGCGCGCAATTAACCCTCA
CTAAAGGGAACAAAAGCTGGAGCTGCAAGC
Features (pLannotate 1.2.2; 31 found; start..end, strand, type, name):
      5..231     +  promoter       RSV promoter: Rous sarcoma virus enhancer/promoter
    232..412     +  LTR            5' LTR (truncated): truncated 5' long terminal repeat (LTR) from HIV-1
    459..584     +  misc_feature   HIV-1 Ψ: packaging signal of human immunodeficiency virus type 1
    568..931     +  CDS            HIV-1 gag (fragment): gag protein from human immunodeficiency virus 1; gag
   1077..1310    +  misc_feature   RRE: The Rev response element (RRE) of HIV-1 allows for Rev-dependent mRNA export from the nucleus to the cytoplasm.
   1687..1713    +  CDS            Rev (fragment): human immunodeficiency virus 1 (HIV-1) Rev protein; rev; enhances nuclear export of unspliced and incompletely spliced viral mRNAs
   1720..1743    +  promoter       SV40 promoter (fragment): SV40 early promoter
   1744..1815    +  promoter       SV40 promoter (fragment): SV40 enhancer and early promoter
   1839..1974    +  rep_origin     SV40 ori: SV40 origin of replication
   2020..2616    +  CDS            PuroR (fragment): puromycin N-acetyltransferase; pac from Streptomyces; confers resistance to puromycin
   2665..2782    +  misc_feature   cPPT/CTS: central polypurine tract and central termination sequence of HIV-1
   2847..2913    +  CDS            small t antigen (fragment): SV40 (simian virus 40) small t antigen
   2920..4098    +  promoter       EF-1α promoter: strong constitutive promoter for human elongation factor EF-1α
   4115..4786    +  CDS            ZNF12 (fragment): ZNF12_HUMAN - Also known as GIOT3, KOX3, ZNF325. Experimental evidence at protein level: Swiss-Prot protein existence level 1. Transcriptional repressor which suppresses activation protein 1 (AP-1)- and serum response element (SRE)-mediated transcriptional activity. From Homo sapiens (Human).
   6107..6160    +  promoter       U6 promoter (fragment): RNA polymerase III promoter for human U6 snRNA
   6202..6790    +  misc_feature   WPRE: woodchuck hepatitis virus posttranscriptional regulatory element
   6841..6860    +  misc_feature   cPPT/CTS (fragment): central polypurine tract and central termination sequence of HIV-1
   6862..7095    +  LTR            3' LTR (ΔU3): self-inactivating 3' long terminal repeat (LTR) from HIV-1
   7173..7294    +  polyA_signal   SV40 poly(A) signal: SV40 polyadenylation signal
   7334..7469    +  rep_origin     SV40 ori: SV40 origin of replication
   7490..7508    -  promoter       T7 promoter: promoter for bacteriophage T7 RNA polymerase
   7516..7671    +  CDS            lacZα (fragment): LacZα fragment of β-galactosidase; lacZ fragment
   7676..8104    +  rep_origin     f1 ori (sequence partly withheld): f1 bacteriophage origin of replication; arrow indicates direction of (+) strand synthesis
   8157..8261    +  promoter       AmpR promoter: bla
   8262..9122    +  CDS            AmpR: β-lactamase; bla; confers resistance to ampicillin, carbenicillin, and related antibiotics
   9293..9881    +  rep_origin     ori: high-copy-number ColE1/pMB1/pBR322/pUC origin of replication
  10064..10156   +  CDS            lacI (fragment): lac repressor; lacI; The lac repressor binds to the lac operator to inhibit transcription in E. coli. This inhibition can be relieved by adding lactose or isopropyl-β-D-thiogalactopyranoside (IPTG).
  10169..10190   +  protein_bind   CAP binding site: CAP binding activates transcription in the presence of cAMP. E. coli catabolite activator protein
  10205..10235   +  promoter       lac promoter: promoter for the E. coli lac operon
  10243..10259   +  protein_bind   lac operator: The lac repressor binds to the lac operator to inhibit transcription in E. coli. This inhibition can be relieved by adding lactose or isopropyl-β-D-thiogalactopyranoside (IPTG). lac repressor encoded by lacI
  10304..10322   +  promoter       T3 promoter: promoter for bacteriophage T3 RNA polymerase
