[The description below was written by a language model from this plasmid's Addgene catalogue record and pLannotate feature annotations shown in this document.]
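Description:
TFORF2354 is a lentiviral mammalian expression plasmid built on the pLX_TRC317 backbone and carrying the human zinc-finger transcription factor ZNF12 (also known as KOX3, HZF11, GIOT-3 or ZNF325), a protein annotated as a transcriptional repressor of AP-1- and SRE-mediated activity. It belongs to a large collection of transcription factor ORF constructs in which each ORF is paired with a unique 24-bp barcode, so that the factor in a given cell can be identified by barcode readout in pooled overexpression screens such as directed-differentiation studies. In bacteria the plasmid is maintained by a high-copy ColE1/pUC-type origin and selected with ampicillin (AmpR). An f1 origin and remnants of a lac/T7/T3 cloning region are also present. The depositor warns that the plasmid can recombine.

The viral cassette follows a third-generation, self-inactivating layout. An RSV promoter drives a truncated HIV-1 5' LTR, followed by the Ψ packaging signal with a gag fragment, the RRE for Rev-dependent export, a cPPT/CTS, a WPRE to boost transcript expression, and a ΔU3 3' LTR followed by an SV40 poly(A) signal. Within this unit, an SV40 early promoter drives puromycin N-acetyltransferase for selection of transduced cells, and a separate EF-1α promoter drives the ZNF12 ORF. The automated annotation labels only about 670 bp downstream of the promoter as a ZNF12 fragment, whereas the catalogue lists a 2,081 bp insert; the unannotated stretch before the WPRE presumably holds the rest of the ORF. The barcode is not annotated as a feature, so its position is not stated, and the short U6 promoter fragment annotated just upstream of the WPRE has no function given in the record.
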