Addgene plasmid #144018: TFORF2354
Purpose: Lentiviral vector for overexpressing transcription factor ORFs with unique 24-bp barcodes. Barcodes facilitate identification of transcription factors in pooled screens.
Depositing lab: Feng Zhang. Depositing organization: Broad Institute. Publication: A transcription factor atlas of directed differentiation. Joung J, Ma S, Tay T, Geiger-Schuller KR, Kirchgatterer PC, Verdine VK, Guo B, Arias-Garcia MA, Allen WE, Singh A, Kuksenko O, Abudayyeh OO, Gootenberg JS, Fu Z, Macrae RK, Buenrostro JD, Regev A, Zhang F. Cell. 2023 Jan 5;186(1):209-229.e26. doi: 10.1016/j.cell.2022.11.026. PubMed 36608654.
Backbone
  Vector backbone: pLX_TRC317
  Backbone manufacturer: Broad Institute Genetic Perturbation Platform
  Backbone size w/o insert (bp): 8264
  Vector type: Mammalian Expression, Lentiviral
  Selectable markers: Puromycin
Growth in bacteria
  Bacterial resistance: Ampicillin, 100 μg/mL
  Growth temperature: 37°C
  Growth strain: NEB Stable
  Copy number: High Copy
Gene/Insert
  Gene/Insert name: ZNF12
  Species: H. sapiens (human)
  Insert size (bp): 2081
  Entrez Gene: ZNF12 (a.k.a. KOX3, HZF11, GIOT-3, ZNF325)
  Promoter: EF1a
  Cloning method: Unknown
  Sequencing primers: 5′ GGGTGGAGACTGAAGTTAGGCCAG; 3′ CACATAGCGTAAAAGGAGCAACATAG
Terms and licenses: Academic/Nonprofit Terms; Industry Terms: Not Available to Industry
Depositor comments: NM_006956,ENST00000342651 . The transcription factor ORF portion of this plasmid was synthesized by Genewiz. Please test multiple small colonies in case of plasmid recombination. To make this collection available in a timely manner, a portion of this collection was not fully sequenced by Addgene. If an Addgene verified full plasmid sequence is not available, please contact us prior to placing an order to request the full sequence.
How to cite: TFORF2354 was a gift from Feng Zhang (Addgene plasmid # 144018 ; http://n2t.net/addgene:144018 ; RRID:Addgene_144018)
