>Addgene plasmid #144018 | TFORF2354 | depositor partial sequence | sequence record 284178 | Insert
ACCGCCACCATGAATAAATCCCTGGGGCCAGTGTCATTCAAGGACGTGGCTGTGGACTTCACCCAGGAGG
AATGGCAGCAGCTGGATCCTGAGCAGAAGATAACTTACAGGGATGTGATGCTGGAGAACTACAGCAATCT
AGTTTCTGTGGGGTATCACATTATCAAACCGGATGTTATCAGCAAGTTGGAGCAAGGAGAAGAGCCATGG
ATAGTAGAAGGAGAATTCCTACTTCAGAGCTATCCAGATGAAGTCTGGCAAACTGATGACCTAATAGAGA
GAATCCAGGAAGAGGAAAATAAACCTTCAAGGCAAACTGTGTTCATTGAGACCCTGATTGAAGAGAGAGA
ATATATTAGTAGTGATGGAAGCTATGCAAGAATGAAAGCTGATGAATGTAGTGGATGTGGGAAATCACTC
CTCCATATTAAGCTTGAGAAAACTCATCCAGGAGATCAAGCTTATGAATTTAATCAAAATGGGGAACCTT
ATACTCTAAATGAAGAAAGTCTTTATCAGAAAATTCGTATTTTGGAGAAACCTTTTGAATATATTGAATG
CCAGAAAGCCTTCCAAAAGGACACTGTTTTTGTTAATCACATGGAAGAAAAGCCCTATAAGTGGAATGGA
TCTGAAATAGCCTTTCTCCAGATGTCGGACCTCACTGTACATCAGACATCTCATATGGAAATGAAGCCCT
ATGAATGCAGTGAATGTGGGAAATCCTTCTGTAAAAAGTCAAAATTTATTATACATCAGAGGACTCACAC
AGGAGAGAAACCTTACGAATGTAATCAGTGTGGGAAATCCTTCTGCCAGAAGGGAACCCTTACTGTGCAT
CAGAGAACACACACAGGGGAGAAGCCCTATGAATGTAATGAATGTGGGAAGAACTTTTACCAGAAGTTAC
ACCTCATTCAGCATCAGAGAACTCACTCAGGAGAGAAGCCCTATGAATGTAGTTATTGTGGAAAATCCTT
TTGCCAGAAGACACACCTCACACAACATCAGAGAACACATTCAGGAGAGAGACCTTATGTTTGTCATGAC
TGTGGGAAAACCTTCTCGCAGAAGTCAGCACTTAATGACCATCAGAAAATTCACACAGGTGTGAAACTCT
ACAAGTGTAGTGAATGTGGGAAATGCTTCTGCCGCAAGTCTACTCTCACGACCCACCTGAGGACCCACAC
AGGAGAGAAACCGTATGAATGTAATGAGTGTGGAAAATTCTTCTCTCGGTTGTCATATCTCACTGTACAT
TATAGAACTCATTCAGGAGAGAAACCCTATGAATGTAATGAATGTGGAAAAACCTTCTACCTGAATTCAG
CCCTCATGAGACATCAGAGAGTGCACACAGGAGAGAAACCTTACGAATGTAATGAATGTGGAAAGTTATT
CTCCCAGTTGTCATACCTCACTATCCATCATAGAACTCATTCAGGAGTAAAACCCTATGAATGTAGTGAA
TGTGGGAAAACCTTCTACCAGAACTCAGCCCTTTGTAGACATCGGAGAATACACAAAGGAGAGAAGCCCT
ATGAATGCTATATATGTGGAAAATTCTTCTCTCAGATGTCATACCTCACTATACATCATAGAATTCATTC
AGGAGAGAAGCCCTATGAATGTAGTGAATGTGGGAAAACCTTCTGCCAGAATTCAGCCCTTAATCGACAT
CAGAGAACACACACAGGAGAGAAAGCCTACGAATGTTATGAATGTGGGAAGTGCTTCTCTCAGATGTCCT
ATCTCACTATACATCATCGAATTCATTCAGGAGAGAAACCCTTTGAATGTAATGAGTGTGGAAAAGCCTT
CTCTCGGATGTCATACCTCACTGTACATTATAGAACTCATTCAGGAGAGAAACCCTATGAGTGTACTGAA
TGTGGAAAAAAATTCTACCACAAATCAGCATTCAACAGCCATCAGAGAATTCATAGGAGAGGCAATATGA
ATGTAATAGATGTGGGAAGGCTTCTCTAGTAATGAACTAGTCCGTAACTTGAAAGTATTTCGATTTCTTG
GCTTTATATATCTTGTGGAAAGGACGACTACCACATTATGCTGCGGAGATG
