>Addgene plasmid #144018 | TFORF2354 | depositor partial sequence | sequence record 284179 | Barcode
CTACCACATTATGCTGCGGAGATG
